>Addgene plasmid #1493 | pPD95_73 | depositor full sequence | sequence record 104 | Author sequence
AAGCTTGCATGCCTGCAGGTCGACTAGAGGATCCCCGGGATTGGCCAAAGGACCCAAAGGTATGTTTCGA
ATGATACTAACATAACATAGAACATTTTCAGGAGGACCCTTGGAGGGTACCGAGCTCAGAAAAAATGACT
GCTCCAAAGAAGAAGCGTAAGGTACCGGTAGAAAAAATGAGTAAAGGAGAAGAACTTTTCACTGGAGTTG
TCCCAATTCTTGTTGAATTAGATGGTGATGTTAATGGGCACAAATTTTCTGTCAGTGGAGAGGGTGAAGG
TGATGCAACATACGGAAAACTTACCCTTAAATTTATTTGCACTACTGGAAAACTACCTGTTCCATGGGTA
AGTTTAAACATATATATACTAACTAACCCTGATTATTTAAATTTTCAGCCAACACTTGTCACTACTTTCT
GTTATGGTGTTCAATGCTTCTCGAGATACCCAGATCATATGAAACGGCATGACTTTTTCAAGAGTGCCAT
GCCCGAAGGTTATGTACAGGAAAGAACTATATTTTTCAAAGATGACGGGAACTACAAGACACGTAAGTTT
AAACAGTTCGGTACTAACTAACCATACATATTTAAATTTTCAGGTGCTGAAGTCAAGTTTGAAGGTGATA
CCCTTGTTAATAGAATCGAGTTAAAAGGTATTGATTTTAAAGAAGATGGAAACATTCTTGGACACAAATT
GGAATACAACTATAACTCACACAATGTATACATCATGGCAGACAAACAAAAGAATGGAATCAAAGTTGTA
AGTTTAAACATGATTTTACTAACTAACTAATCTGATTTAAATTTTCAGAACTTCAAAATTAGACACAACA
TTGAAGATGGAAGCGTTCAACTAGCAGACCATTATCAACAAAATACTCCAATTGGCGATGGCCCTGTCCT
TTTACCAGACAACCATTACCTGTCCACACAATCTGCCCTTTCGAAAGATCCCAACGAAAAGAGAGACCAC
ATGGTCCTTCTTGAGTTTGTAACAGCTGCTGGGATTACACATGGCATGGATGAACTATACAAATAGCATT
CGTAGAATTCCAACTGAGCGCCGGTCGCTACCATTACCAACTTGTCTGGTGTCAAAAATAATAGGGGCCG
CTGTCATCAGAGTAAGTTTAAACTGAGTTCTACTAACTAACGAGTAATATTTAAATTTTCAGCATCTCGC
GCCCGTGCCTCTGACTTCTAAGTCCAATTACTCTTCAACATCCCTACATGCTCTTTCTCCCTGTGCTCCC
ACCCCCTATTTTTGTTATTATCAAAAAACTTCTCTTAATTTCTTTGTTTTTTAGCTTCTTTTAAGTCACC
TCTAACAATGAAATTGTGTAGATTCAAAAATAGAATTAATTCGTAATAAAAAGTCGAAAAAAATTGTGCT
CCCTCCCCCCATTAATAATAATTCTATCCCAAAATCTACACAATGTTCTGTGTACACTTCTTATGTTTTT
TACTTCTGATAAATTTTTTTGAAACATCATAGAAAAAACCGCACACAAAATACCTTATCATATGTTACGT
TTCAGTTTATGACCGCAATTTTTATTTCTTCGCACGTCTGGGCCTCTCATGACGTCAAATCATGCTCATC
GTGAAAAAGTTTTGGAGTATTTTTGGAATTTTTCAATCAAGTGAAAGTTTATGAAATTAATTTTCCTGCT
TTTGCTTTTTGGGGTTTCCCCTATTGTTTGTCAAGATTTCGAGGACGGCGTTTTTCTTGCTAAAATCACA
AGTATTGATGAGCACGATGCAAGAAAGATCGGAAGAAGGTTTGGGTTTGAGGCTCAGTGGAAGGTGAGTA
GAAGTTGATAATTTGAAAGTGGAGTAGTGTCTATGGGGTTTTTGCCTTAAATGACAGAATACATTCCCAA
TATACCAAACATAACTGTTTCCTACTAGTCGGCCGTACGGGCCCTTTCGTCTCGCGCGTTTCGGTGATGA
CGGTGAAAACCTCTGACACATGCAGCTCCCGGAGACGGTCACAGCTTGTCTGTAAGCGGATGCCGGGAGC
AGACAAGCCCGTCAGGGCGCGTCAGCGGGTGTTGGCGGGTGTCGGGGCTGGCTTAACTATGCGGCATCAG
AGCAGATTGTACTGAGAGTGCACCATATGCGGTGTGAAATACCGCACAGATGCGTAAGGAGAAAATACCG
CATCAGGCGGCCTTAAGGGCCTCGTGATACGCCTATTTTTATAGGTTAATGTCATGATAATAATGGTTTC
TTAGACGTCAGGTGGCACTTTTCGGGGAAATGTGCGCGGAACCCCTATTTGTTTATTTTTCTAAATACAT
TCAAATATGTATCCGCTCATGAGACAATAACCCTGATAAATGCTTCAATAATATTGAAAAAGGAAGAGTA
TGAGTATTCAACATTTCCGTGTCGCCCTTATTCCCTTTTTTGCGGCATTTTGCCTTCCTGTTTTTGCTCA
CCCAGAAACGCTGGTGAAAGTAAAAGATGCTGAAGATCAGTTGGGTGCACGAGTGGGTTACATCGAACTG
GATCTCAACAGCGGTAAGATCCTTGAGAGTTTTCGCCCCGAAGAACGTTTTCCAATGATGAGCACTTTTA
AAGTTCTGCTATGTGGCGCGGTATTATCCCGTATTGACGCCGGGCAAGAGCAACTCGGTCGCCGCATACA
CTATTCTCAGAATGACTTGGTTGAGTACTCACCAGTCACAGAAAAGCATCTTACGGATGGCATGACAGTA
AGAGAATTATGCAGTGCTGCCATAACCATGAGTGATAACACTGCGGCCAACTTACTTCTGACAACGATCG
GAGGACCGAAGGAGCTAACCGCTTTTTTGCACAACATGGGGGATCATGTAACTCGCCTTGATCGTTGGGA
ACCGGAGCTGAATGAAGCCATACCAAACGACGAGCGTGACACCACGATGCCTGTAGCAATGGCAACAACG
TTGCGCAAACTATTAACTGGCGAACTACTTACTCTAGCTTCCCGGCAACAATTAATAGACTGGATGGAGG
CGGATAAAGTTGCAGGACCACTTCTGCGCTCGGCCCTTCCGGCTGGCTGGTTTATTGCTGATAAATCTGG
AGCCGGTGAGCGTGGGTCTCGCGGTATCATTGCAGCACTGGGGCCAGATGGTAAGCCCTCCCGTATCGTA
GTTATCTACACGACGGGGAGTCAGGCAACTATGGATGAACGAAATAGACAGATCGCTGAGATAGGTGCCT
CACTGATTAAGCATTGGTAACTGTCAGACCAAGTTTACTCATATATACTTTAGATTGATTTAAAACTTCA
TTTTTAATTTAAAAGGATCTAGGTGAAGATCCTTTTTGATAATCTCATGACCAAAATCCCTTAACGTGAG
TTTTCGTTCCACTGAGCGTCAGACCCCGTAGAAAAGATCAAAGGATCTTCTTGAGATCCTTTTTTTCTGC
GCGTAATCTGCTGCTTGCAAACAAAAAAACCACCGCTACCAGCGGTGGTTTGTTTGCCGGATCAAGAGCT
ACCAACTCTTTTTCCGAAGGTAACTGGCTTCAGCAGAGCGCAGATACCAAATACTGTCCTTCTAGTGTAG
CCGTAGTTAGGCCACCACTTCAAGAACTCTGTAGCACCGCCTACATACCTCGCTCTGCTAATCCTGTTAC
CAGTGGCTGCTGCCAGTGGCGATAAGTCGTGTCTTACCGGGTTGGACTCAAGACGATAGTTACCGGATAA
GGCGCAGCGGTCGGGCTGAACGGGGGGTTCGTGCACACAGCCCAGCTTGGAGCGAACGACCTACACCGAA
CTGAGATACCTACAGCGTGAGCATTGAGAAAGCGCCACGCTTCCCGAAGGGAGAAAGGCGGACAGGTATC
CGGTAAGCGGCAGGGTCGGAACAGGAGAGCGCACGAGGGAGCTTCCAGGGGGAAACGCCTGGTATCTTTA
TAGTCCTGTCGGGTTTCGCCACCTCTGACTTGAGCGTCGATTTTTGTGATGCTCGTCAGGGGGGCGGAGC
CTATGGAAAAACGCCAGCAACGCGGCCTTTTTACGGTTCCTGGCCTTTTGCTGGCCTTTTGCTCACATGT
TCTTTCCTGCGTTATCCCCTGATTCTGTGGATAACCGTATTACCGCCTTTGAGTGAGCTGATACCGCTCG
CCGCAGCCGAACGACCGAGCGCAGCGAGTCAGTGAGCGAGGAAGCGGAAGAGCGCCCAATACGCAAACCG
CCTCTCCCCGCGCGTTGGCCGATTCATTAATGCAGCTGGCACGACAGGTTTCCCGACTGGAAAGCGGGCA
GTGAGCGCAACGCAATTAATGTGAGTTAGCTCACTCATTAGGCACCCCAGGCTTTACACTTTATGCTTCC
GGCTCGTATGTTGTGTGGAATTGTGAGCGGATAACAATTTCACACAGGAAACAGCTATGACCATGATTAC
GCCAAGCTGTAAGTTTAAACATGATCTTACTAACTAACTATTCTCATTTAAATTTTCAGAGCTTAAAAAT
GGCTGAAATCACTCACAACGATGGATACGCTAACAACTTGGAAATGAAAT
Features (pLannotate 1.2.2; 12 found; start..end, strand, type, name):
      1..39      -  misc_feature   MCS (fragment): pUC18/19 multiple cloning site
    180..1040    +  CDS            sg25: sg25 is a basic (constitutively fluorescent) green fluorescent protein published in 1997, derived from Aequorea victoria.
   1661..1813    +  CDS            aex-5 (fragment): AEX5_CAEEL - Also known as kpc-3 From Caenorhabditis elegans.
   1941..1976    +  CDS            rop (fragment): Rop protein, which maintains plasmids at low copy number; rop
   2078..2177    +  misc_feature   bom (fragment): basis of mobility region from pBR322
   2275..2379    +  promoter       AmpR promoter: bla
   2380..3240    +  CDS            AmpR: β-lactamase; bla; confers resistance to ampicillin, carbenicillin, and related antibiotics
   3411..3999    +  rep_origin     ori: high-copy-number ColE1/pMB1/pBR322/pUC origin of replication
   4182..4274    +  CDS            lacI (fragment): lac repressor; lacI; The lac repressor binds to the lac operator to inhibit transcription in E. coli. This inhibition can be relieved by adding lactose or isopropyl-β-D-thiogalactopyranoside (IPTG).
   4287..4308    +  protein_bind   CAP binding site: CAP binding activates transcription in the presence of cAMP. E. coli catabolite activator protein
   4323..4353    +  promoter       lac promoter: promoter for the E. coli lac operon
   4361..4377    +  protein_bind   lac operator: The lac repressor binds to the lac operator to inhibit transcription in E. coli. This inhibition can be relieved by adding lactose or isopropyl-β-D-thiogalactopyranoside (IPTG). lac repressor encoded by lacI
