[The description below was written by a language model from this plasmid's Addgene catalogue record and pLannotate feature annotations shown in this document.]
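Description:
pPD95_73 is an empty-backbone *C. elegans* expression vector from the 1995 Fire Lab Vector Kit, listed at about 4.5 kb. It is propagated in *E. coli* on a high-copy ColE1/pUC-type origin and selected with ampicillin through the bla (AmpR) gene and its promoter. The feature table also picks up remnants typical of a pUC/pBR322-derived scaffold: a fragment of the pUC18/19 multiple cloning site, short rop, bom and lacI fragments, and the CAP site, lac promoter and lac operator. The parent backbone is recorded as unknown.

The payload is a promoterless, nuclear-targeted GFP reporter cassette with no gene insert. The catalogue lists its modules in order: an upstream synthetic intron (IVSA), an SV40 nuclear localization signal, and a GFP coding region carrying the S65C chromophore mutation. The GFP coding region is split into segments (gfpN, gfpS65C, gfpC) by several further artificial introns (IVSR, IVSS, IVST, IVSL). Such introns are generally included in worm vectors to improve transgene expression. The annotation software detects this region as an *Aequorea victoria* GFP variant. A "decoy" element and an "rf8134" designation are also listed, but the record does not explain them. A short match to *C. elegans* aex-5 lies downstream of GFP and may reflect worm-derived 3′ sequence, though the record does not identify a 3′ UTR.

No worm promoter is recorded. The vector is therefore presumably meant to receive a promoter or gene fragment by restriction cloning at the polylinker upstream of GFP. This would produce nuclear-localized GFP fusions that report expression patterns in transgenic worms.
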