Addgene plasmid #1493: pPD95_73
Purpose: (Empty Backbone)
Depositing lab: Andrew Fire. Depositing organization: Carnegie Institution for Science.
Backbone
  Vector backbone: Unknown
  Backbone size (bp): 4537
  Vector type: Worm Expression
Growth in bacteria
  Bacterial resistance: Ampicillin, 100 μg/mL
  Growth temperature: 37°C
  Growth strain: DH5alpha
  Copy number: Unknown
Gene/Insert
  Gene/Insert name: None
  Tag / fusion protein: rf8134, IVSA, SV40NLS, gfpN, IVSR, gfpS65C, IVSS, IVST, gfpC, IVSL, decoy
  Cloning method: Restriction Enzyme
Terms and licenses: Academic/Nonprofit Terms; Industry Terms: Not Available to Industry
Depositor comments: See Fire Lab Vector Kit Documentation 1995. Fire Lab Miniprep Number pPD95.73, Ligation number NONE.
How to cite: pPD95_73 was a gift from Andrew Fire (Addgene plasmid # 1493 ; http://n2t.net/addgene:1493 ; RRID:Addgene_1493)
