>Addgene plasmid #1493 | pPD95_73 | addgene partial sequence | sequence record 16634 | 1493_m13reverse
CTGATCTTCTAACTAACTATTCTCATTTAAATTTTCAGAGCTTAAAAATGGCTGAAATCACTCACAACGA
TGGATACGCTAACAACTTGGAAATGAAATAAGCTTGCATGCCTGCAGGTCGACTAGAGGATCCCCGGGAT
TGGCCAAAGGACCCAAAGGTATGTTTCGAATGATACTAACATAACATAGAACATTTTCAGGAGGACCCTT
GGAGGGTACCGAGCTCAGAAAAAATGACTGCTCCAAAGAAGAAGCGTAAGGTACCGGTAGAAAAAATGAG
TAAAGGAGAAGAACTTTTCACTGGAGTTGTCCCAATTCTTGTTGAATTAGATGGTGATGTTAATGGGCAC
AAATTTTCTGTCAGTGGAGAGGGTGAAGGTGATGCAACATACGGAAAACTTACCCTTAAATTTATTTGCA
CTACTGGAAAACTACCTGTTCCATGGGTAAGTTTAAACATATATATACTAACTAACCCTGATTATTTAAA
TTTTCAGCCAACACTTGTCACTACTTTCTGTTATGGTGTTCAATGCTTCTCGAGATACCCAGATCATATG
AAACGGCATGACTTTTTCAAGAGTGCCATGCCCGAAGGTTATGTACAGGAAAGAACTATATTTTTCAAAG
ATGACGGGAACTACAAGACACGTAAGTTTAAACAGTTCGGTACTAACTAACCATACATATTTAAATTTTC
AGGTGCTGAAGTCAAGTTTGAAGGTGATACCCTTGTTAATAGAATCGAGTTAAAAGGTATTGATTTTAAA
GAAGATGGAAACATTCTTGGACACAAATTGGAATACAACTATAACTCACACAATGTATACATCATGGCAG
ACAAACAAAAGAATGGAATCAAAGTTGTAAGTTTAAACATGATTTTACTAACTAACTAATCTGATTTAAA
TTTTCAGAACTTCNAAATTAGACACAACATTGAAGATGGAAGCGTNCACTAGCAGACCTTATCACCAAAT
ACTCCNATTGGCGATGGNCCTGTCCTTTNCCANACANCNTTACCTGTCCNCCNATCTGCCCNTTNCNAAG
ATCCCACGAAAGAAGACCNNTGGNCCTCTGANTGGAACACTGCGGGATACCTGGCAGGAGACTTACAATA
GCNTCTAAATNCACGACCCGNCCTNCNTANACTGNGGGGCAAAAAAGGGCNNNNCCNAAAGTNACGNNTC
CNACCACGNAATTANTTCNCNCCGCCNGCCNGATTAANCATTCTTAANCCCNNNNTTCCGGNCCCCCNTT
NTTAAAANNNNNTTTTTTTTTTTTTTCCCCNAGGNGGGACNAAANTTCCAAAAA
